Addgene plasmid #146017: pAc5.1B-lambdaN-HA-DmSmaug-V5His6_C
Purpose: Insect Expression of DmSmaug
Depositing lab: Elisa Izaurralde. Depositing organization: Max Planck Institute for Developmental Biology.
Backbone
  Vector backbone: Unknown
  Vector type: Insect Expression
Growth in bacteria
  Bacterial resistance: Ampicillin, 100 μg/mL
  Growth temperature: 37°C
  Growth strain: DH5alpha
  Copy number: Low Copy
Gene/Insert
  Gene/Insert name: DmSmaug
  Species: D. melanogaster (fly)
  Mutation: 10 silent mutations and a deletion of the AA 961-963 compared to the sequence given by NCBI: NM_079263.2
  Entrez Gene: smg (a.k.a. Dmel_CG5263, CG5263, D69, Dmel\CG5263, SMG, SmG, Smaug, Smg, anon-D69, anonD69)
  Cloning method: Unknown
Terms and licenses: Academic/Nonprofit Terms; Industry Terms: Not Available to Industry
Depositor comments: Plasmids from this collection were made available to the research community and donated after the lab closed. Please note that the sequence provided by the depositing laboratory may be theoretical/predicted or based on Sanger sequencing results. There may be discrepancies between sequencing results obtained by Addgene and the depositor sequence. If an Addgene verified sequence is not available, please contact before placing your order to request that our lab fully sequence the plasmid.
How to cite: pAc5.1B-lambdaN-HA-DmSmaug-V5His6_C was a gift from Elisa Izaurralde (Addgene plasmid # 146017 ; http://n2t.net/addgene:146017 ; RRID:Addgene_146017)
