[The description below was written by a language model from this plasmid's Addgene catalogue record and pLannotate feature annotations shown in this document.]
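Description:
pAc5.1B-lambdaN-HA-DmSmaug-V5His6_C is an 8,465 nt insect-cell expression plasmid for producing tagged Drosophila melanogaster Smaug (smg, CG5263). The catalogue lists the backbone as unknown, although the name and the annotated parts point to a pAc5.1-type vector. It is propagated in E. coli through a ColE1/pUC-family origin and selected with ampicillin via the AmpR (β-lactamase) gene and its bla promoter. The catalogue describes it as low copy, even though the origin was annotated as a high-copy type. A partial tetracycline-resistance fragment and a short SV40 large T antigen fragment also appear in the feature table. These look like non-functional backbone remnants.

Expression is driven by the Drosophila actin 5C promoter, a strong constitutive promoter commonly used in cultured fly cells. Downstream lies a single open reading frame made up of a short fragment of the bacteriophage lambda N protein, an HA epitope (annotated as a partial match to a 3xHA tag), the Smaug coding sequence and a C-terminal V5 tag. The name also indicates a His6 tag, which the feature table does not annotate. An SV40 polyadenylation signal follows the cassette.

Relative to the NCBI reference, the insert carries ten silent mutations and a deletion of amino acids 961–963. Smaug is a translational repressor that binds the 3′ UTRs of mRNAs such as nanos. The lambda N peptide binds boxB RNA hairpins, so fusions of this kind are typically used to tether a protein to a boxB-containing reporter mRNA and test its effect on translation or stability. The record itself states the purpose only as insect expression of DmSmaug. The depositor sequence may be theoretical or based on Sanger sequencing.
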