Features (pLannotate 1.2.2; 11 found; start..end, strand, type, name):
     56..2568    +  promoter       Ac5 promoter: Drosophila melanogaster actin 5C promoter
   2588..2653    +  CDS            N (fragment): REGN_LAMBD - Experimental evidence at protein level: Swiss-Prot protein existence level 1. Plays a role as a transcriptional antitermination factor that allows the virus to initiate its lytic phase. Activates expression of the delayed viral early genes by modifying host RNA polymerase (RNAP) into a form that is resistant to termination signals. This antitermination function requires the host NusA protein which serves to stabilize the interaction between antitermination protein N and host RNA polymerase. From Escherichia phage lambda (Bacteriophage lambda).
   2678..2704    +  CDS            3xHA (fragment): three tandem HA epitope tags
   2732..5719    +  CDS            smg: SMG_DROME - Experimental evidence at protein level: Swiss-Prot protein existence level 1. Translation regulator that binds to the 3'-UTR of specific mRNAs such as nanos (nos) and prevents their translation. Prevents translation of unlocalized nos in the bulk cytoplasm via the recruitment of cup. From Drosophila melanogaster (Fruit fly).
   5750..5791    +  CDS            V5 tag: epitope tag from simian virus 5
   5891..6025    -  polyA_signal   SV40 poly(A) signal: SV40 polyadenylation signal
   6048..6132    -  CDS            large T antigen (fragment): large T antigen from SV40 (simian virus 40)
   6133..6603    +  CDS            TcR (fragment): tetracycline efflux protein; tet; confers resistance to tetracycline
   6647..7235    -  rep_origin     ori: high-copy-number ColE1/pMB1/pBR322/pUC origin of replication
   7406..8266    -  CDS            AmpR: β-lactamase; bla; confers resistance to ampicillin, carbenicillin, and related antibiotics
   8267..8371    -  promoter       AmpR promoter: bla
>Addgene plasmid #146017 | pAc5.1B-lambdaN-HA-DmSmaug-V5His6_C | depositor full sequence | sequence record 288462 | Full Sequence
CTTCAAGGAATTAATTCTATATTCTAAAAACACAAATGATACTTCTAAAAAAAATCATGAATGGCATCAA
CTCTGAATCAAATCTTTGCAGATGCACCTACTTCTCATTTCCACTGTCACATCATTTTTCCAGATCTCGC
TGCCTGTTATGTGGCCCACAAACCAAGACACGTTTTATGGCCATTAAAGCTGGCTGATCGTCGCCAAACA
CCAAATACATATCAATATGTACATTCGAGAAAGAAGCGATCAAAGAAGCGTCTTCGGGCGAGTAGGAGAA
TGCGGAGGAGAAGGAGAACGAGCTGATCTAGTATCTCTCCACAATCCAATGCCAACTGACCAACTGGCCA
TATTCGGAGCAATTTGAAGCCAATTTCCATCGCCTGGCGATCGCTCCATTCTTGGCTATATGTTTTTCAC
CGTTCCCGGGGCCATTTTCAAAGACTCGTCGGTAAGATAAGATTGTGTCACTCGCTGTCTCTCTTCATTT
GTCGAAGAATGCTGAGGAATTTCGCGATGACGTCGGCGAGTATTTTGAAGAATGAGAATAATTTGTATTT
ATACGAAAATCAGTTAGTGGAATTTTCTACAAAAACATGTTATCTATAGATAATTTTGTTGCAAAATATG
TTGACTATGACAAAGATTGTATGTATATACCTTTAATGTATTCTCATTTTCTTATGTATTTATAATGGCA
ATGATGATACTGATGATATTTTAAGATGATGCCAGACCACAGGCTGATTTCTGCGTCTTTTGCCGAACGC
AGTGCATGTGCGGTTGTTGTTTTTTGGAATAGTTTCAATTTTCGGACTGTCCGCTTTGATTTCAGTTTCT
TGGCTTATTCAAAAAGCAAAGTAAAGCCAAAAAAGCGAGATGGCAATACCAAATGCGGCAAAACGGTAGT
GGAAGGAAAGGGGTGCGGGGCAGCGGAAGGAAGGGTGGGGCGGGGCGTGGCGGGGTCTGTGGCTGGGCGC
GACGTCACCGACGTTGGAGCCACTCCTTTGACCATGTGTGCGTGTGTGTATTATTCGTGTCTCGCCACTC
GCCGGTTGTTTTTTTCTTTTTATCTCGCTCTCTCTAGCGCCATCTCGTACGCATGCTCAACGCACCGCAT
GTTGCCGTGTCCTTTATGCGTCATTTTGGCTCGAAATAGGCAATTATTTAAACAAAGATTAGTCAACGAA
AACGCTAAAATAAATAAGTCTACAATATGGTTACTTATTGCCATGTGTGTGCAGCCAACGATAGCAACAA
AAGCAACAACACAGTGGCTTTCCCTCTTTCACTTTTTGTTTGCAAGCGCGTGCGAGCAAGACGGCACGAC
CGGCAAACGCAATTACGCTGACAAAGAGCAGACGAAGTTTTGGCCGAAAAACATCAAGGCGCCTGATACG
AATGCATTTGCAATAACAATTGCGATATTTAATATTGTTTATGAAGCTGTTTGACTTCAAAACACACAAA
AAAAAAAATAAAACAAATTATTTGAAAGAGAATTAGGAATCGGACAGCTTATCGTTACGGGCTAACAGCA
CACCGAGACGAAATAGCTTACCTGACGTCACAGCCTCTGGAAGAACTGCCGCCAAGCAGAGAGAGAGAGA
AAAAGAGGGAGAGCAGCTTAGACCGCATGTGCTTGTGTGTGAGGCGTCTCTCTCTTCGTCTCCTGTTTGC
GCAAACGCATAGACTGCACTGAGAAAATCGATTACCTATTTTTTATGAATGAATATTTGCACTATTACTA
TTCAAAACTATTAAGATAGCAATCACATTCAATAGCCAAATACTATACCACCTGAGCGATGCAACGAAAT
GATCAATTTGAGCAAAAATGCTGCATATTTAGGACGGCATCATTATAGAAATGCTTCTTGCTGTGTACTT
TTCTCTCGTCTGGCAGCTGTTTCGCCGTTATTGTTAAAACCGGCTTAAGTTAGGTGTGTTTTCTACGACT
AGTGATGCCCCTACTAGAAGATGTGTGTTGCACAAATGTCCCTGAATAACCAATTTGAAGTGCAGATAGC
AGTAAACGTAAGCTAATATGAATATTATTTAACTGTAATGTTTTAATATCGCTGGACATTACTAATAAAC
CCACTATAAACACATGTACATATGTATGTTTTGGCATACAATGAGTAGTTGGGGAAAAAATGTGTAAAAG
CACCGTGACCATCACAGCATAAAGATAACCAGCTGAAGTATCGAATATGAGTAACCCCCAAATTGAATCA
CATGCCGCAACTGATAGGACCCATGGAAGTACACTCTTCATGGCGATATACAAGACACACACAAGCACGA
ACACCCAGTTGCGGAGGAAATTCTCCGTAAATGAAAACCCAATCGGCGAACAATTCATACCCATATATGG
TAAAAGTTTTGAACGCGACTTGAGAGCGGAGAGCATTGCGGCTGATAAGGTTTTAGCGCTAAGCGGGCTT
TATAAAACGGGCTGCGGGACCAGTTTTCATATCACTACCGTTTGAGTTCTTGTGCTGTGTGGATACTCCT
CCCGACACAAAGCCGCTCCATCAGCCAGCAGTCGTCTAATCCAGAGACCCCGGATCGGGGTACCAACATG
GACGCACAAACACGACGACGTGAGCGTCGCGCTGAGAAACAAGCTCAATGGAAAGCTGCAAACGGTGGAT
CTCCTCCACATATGGCTTACCCATACGATGTTCCAGATTACGCTCCTCCAAGCTTGAATTCTGCAGATAT
CATGAAGTACGCAACTGGAACTGACAACGCGATGACCTCCGGCATCAGCGGCCAAACCAATAACTCTAAC
AGTGCATCCAACGAGATGCAGCCAACCACATCAACGCCTACTGCAGCCCACAAGGAGGCCACATCAACGG
CCACGACGACGGCGACATACGCCAATGGCAATCCCAATTCTAACGCCAATCCCAGCCAGAGCCAGCCGTC
CAATGCGCTGTTTTGCGAGCAGGTGACCACAGTGACAAATCTCTTCGAGAAGTGGAACGACTGCGAGCGA
ACCGTCGTGATGTACGCGCTGCTCAAGCGGCTGCGCTACCCGAGCCTCAAGTTTCTACAGTATTCTATCG
ACAGCAACCTGACCCAGAACCTGGGCACCTCGCAGACCAATCTGAGCAGCGTGGTTATTGACATCAATGC
CAACAATCCGGTGTACCTGCAGAATCTACTCAACGCCTACAAGACGTTCCAGCCATGTGACCTGCTCGAC
GCCATGTCCTCCTCGTCGTCCGACAAGGACTCGATGCCATGTTACGGCAGTGACTTCCAGATCACCACAT
CAGCGCAGTGTGACGAGCGAAAGCTGTATGCCCGCAAGGAGGACATTCTGCATGAAGTACTGAACATGCT
GCCTCTGCTGAAGCCGGGCAATGAGGAGGCCAAGCTTATCTACCTGACCCTCATACCAGTTGCCGTCAAG
GACACCATGCAGCAAATTGTGCCCACGGAGTTGGTGCAGCAGATCTTCTCGTACCTACTCATCCATCCAG
CTATCACCAGCGAGGACAGACGTTCGCTCAACATTTGGCTGCGTCACTTGGAGGATCATATCCAAGCGGC
TGCGGCGGGCCTGACAAATCGCAGTTACTTCCTGCAGCCCTCGCCGCAACTGGTCGCTGGTGGTAGCTCA
ACAGGCAGTGGTAGCTGTTCCTCTTCGGCGACCAGCTCTTCGACAGCATCCTGTTCGTCGGTGGCCTCAT
CCTCGTTGTGCCCCGCAAGCGGCAGCCGTTCCTCACGCACCAACGACTGGCAAACGATCGCCCCGCCCAG
CAAGCAATTGCAAAACAAATTGGCCGGTGATTGGCGTGGCAATGGAGGCGGCAGCTCCAGCGGGTCGATC
AATCCACTCTGTGATAATCTTAATGGTATTACCCTGAACGAATTAGCTTCTAGTCAGAACAGTCTCGGCC
TGTCGCTGGAGGGCAGCTCTTCCCTGGTCAACGGTGTGGTCGCTGGTGCAGGCTCTATGTTGGGAATCGC
TGGTGGCGACGATCATGACACGTCATTTAGCAAGAATGGCACGGAGATTCTCGATTTTGACCCGGTGACG
GCGGACATGGGTGAGGCCTGTAGTCTGGCCAGCAGTAGCCTTTGTGGACGTAACGGTGGAAATCCTGTTG
AGGATCGATCGCAACCTCCGCCGAATCTTCAGCAGCAATTGCTTCAGCCTCCTCCCTATGCCTCGATCCT
TATGGGAAACGTGGGCGATCAGTTTGGAGAGATCAACCGGTGGAGCCTGGACAGCAAGATTGCAGCCCTG
AAGACGCGGCGCTCTAACAGCCTCACCACGCAAACGATCTCTAGCTGTTCCAGCTCGTCTAACTCATCGG
TGATCACGGTCAATGACAACTGCTCCAATTCAACGGAGAATCTGGCACAGTTTGCCAACAAGCCCCGTAG
TTTTTCCTTATCGATTGAGCATCAGCGCGGCGCCTTGATGAACAGCGGTTCCGATACTCGTCTGGATGAA
TTCAAGCCCAATTATATTAAGTTCCACACGCGCAACGTGGGCATGTCGGGAATCGGACTCTGGCTAAAAT
CCTTGCGTCTGCACAAGTACATCGAGCTGTTCAAGAACATGACGTACGAGGAAATGCTCTTGATCACCGA
GGACTTTCTGCAGAGTGTTGGCGTCACCAAGGGCGCCTCCCACAAGCTTGCCCTTTGCATTGATAAGCTG
AAGGAACGGGCCAATATTCTTAACCGGGTAGAACAAGAACTGCTATCGGGTCAAATGGAGCTGAGCACGG
CGGTTGAGGAGCTAACAAATATTGTGCTGACACCAATGAAGCCACTGGAGTCTCCAGGACCACCGGAGGA
AAACATTGGTCTGCGTTTTCTTAAGGTCATTGACATTGTGACCAATACGTTGCAGCAGGATCCGTATGCT
GTCCAAGACGACGAGACTTTGGGTGTGCTTATGTGGATTCTAGACCGTTCTATCCACAACGAGGCATTTA
TGAATCATGCCAGTCAACTCAAGGACCTGAAGTTTAAGTTGTCCAAGATGAAGATCTCCATGGTTCCCAA
AATGCATCACGTTAAGCCAGCCGGCGTCGGGCCAAACAATGGGAACATTAACAAGCCAAGATGGAATGGT
AAGACTCGCAAATGCGATACTAAAAATGGCAGCAACGATAGGATTAACAACCGCAAAAACTCCAACGACA
TGCTAAACTTTTCGCTAAATTGCCTGCCACACCCGCTGCCCCATCATTCGCAGCAGGCTCCGCCGCCTCT
GCCACAGTTTGACTACAACGGCTATGGCGGCGGTCCATCCCATCAGCCGCAGTACAAGAGCTCCTCGTAC
CCAAGCTTCATGGGTAATCCTCAGCAGCAGCCACCACCGCCGCCGTCTAGTAAGTCGCATCATCATCCCC
AGCAGATGCAACAGATGCTGCAGCAACACAACCACTTTCCAGCGCTGCCTCAGCAGACGCCACCACAATC
GCATCGCCGGTCGCTGAATAATCTTATTCTGGTGGCCGGAGGTCCGCAGCAACCGCAGCAATTGATCTTT
AAGCCCGGTCAGGGAGTGCTCACCAACAACGGATCTAACGACAACCTGGTATTGGAACGCAATCAGCAGT
CGCAGCAGCAGAGAAAACTTAGCGGAGGAGTGTCCAGTGCGGAGCAACAACCAAAGAAGACCATGGCCGC
TGTTGTGATGGAAAATTTGGCCAAATTTGATCAACATTTTACGCTATTCCGCTCGAGTCTAGAGGGCCCG
CGGTTCGAAGGTAAGCCTATCCCTAACCCTCTCCTCGGTCTCGATTCTACGCGTACCGGTCATCATCACC
ATCACCATTGAGTTTAAACCCGCTGATCAGCCTCGACTGTGCCTTCTAAGGCCTGAGCTCGCTGATCAGC
CTCGATCGAGGATCCAGACATGATAAGATACATTGATGAGTTTGGACAAACCACAACTAGAATGCAGTGA
AAAAAATGCTTTATTTGTGAAATTTGTGATGCTATTGCTTTATTTGTAACCATTATAAGCTGCAATAAAC
AAGTTAACAACAACAATTGCATTCATTTTATGTTTCAGGTTCAGGGGGAGGTGTGGGAGGTTTTTTAAAG
CAAGTAAAACCTCTACAAATGTGGTATGGCTGATTATGATCAGTCGACCGATGCCCTTGAGAGCCTTCAA
CCCAGTCAGCTCCTTCCGGTGGGCGCGGGGCATGACTATCGTCGCCGCACTTATGACTGTCTTCTTTATC
ATGCAACTCGTAGGACAGGTGCCGGCAGCGCTCTGGGTCATTTTCGGCGAGGACCGCTTTCGCTGGAGCG
CGACGATGATCGGCCTGTCGCTTGCGGTATTCGGAATCTTGCACGCCCTCGCTCAAGCCTTCGTCACTGG
TCCCGCCACCAAACGTTTCGGCGAGAAGCAGGCCATTATCGCCGGCATGGCGGCCGACGCGCTGGGCTAC
GTCTTGCTGGCGTTCGCGACGCGAGGCTGGATGGCCTTCCCCATTATGATTCTTCTCGCTTCCGGCGGCA
TCGGGATGCCCGCGTTGCAGGCCATGCTGTCCAGGCAGGTAGATGACGACCATCAGGGACAGCTTCAAGG
ATCGCTCGCGGCTCTTACCAGCCAGCAAAAGGCCAGGAACCGTAAAAAGGCCGCGTTGCTGGCGTTTTTC
CATAGGCTCCGCCCCCCTGACGAGCATCACAAAAATCGACGCTCAAGTCAGAGGTGGCGAAACCCGACAG
GACTATAAAGATACCAGGCGTTTCCCCCTGGAAGCTCCCTCGTGCGCTCTCCTGTTCCGACCCTGCCGCT
TACCGGATACCTGTCCGCCTTTCTCCCTTCGGGAAGCGTGGCGCTTTCTCAATGCTCACGCTGTAGGTAT
CTCAGTTCGGTGTAGGTCGTTCGCTCCAAGCTGGGCTGTGTGCACGAACCCCCCGTTCAGCCCGACCGCT
GCGCCTTATCCGGTAACTATCGTCTTGAGTCCAACCCGGTAAGACACGACTTATCGCCACTGGCAGCAGC
CACTGGTAACAGGATTAGCAGAGCGAGGTATGTAGGCGGTGCTACAGAGTTCTTGAAGTGGTGGCCTAAC
TACGGCTACACTAGAAGGACAGTATTTGGTATCTGCGCTCTGCTGAAGCCAGTTACCTTCGGAAAAAGAG
TTGGTAGCTCTTGATCCGGCAAACAAACCACCGCTGGTAGCGGTGGTTTTTTTGTTTGCAAGCAGCAGAT
TACGCGCAGAAAAAAAGGATCTCAAGAAGATCCTTTGATCTTTTCTACGGGGTCTGACGCTCAGTGGAAC
GAAAACTCACGTTAAGGGATTTTGGTCATGAGATTATCAAAAAGGATCTTCACCTAGATCCTTTTAAATT
AAAAATGAAGTTTTAAATCAATCTAAAGTATATATGAGTAAACTTGGTCTGACAGTTACCAATGCTTAAT
CAGTGAGGCACCTATCTCAGCGATCTGTCTATTTCGTTCATCCATAGTTGCCTGACTCCCCGTCGTGTAG
ATAACTACGATACGGGAGGGCTTACCATCTGGCCCCAGTGCTGCAATGATACCGCGAGACCCACGCTCAC
CGGCTCCAGATTTATCAGCAATAAACCAGCCAGCCGGAAGGGCCGAGCGCAGAAGTGGTCCTGCAACTTT
ATCCGCCTCCATCCAGTCTATTAATTGTTGCCGGGAAGCTAGAGTAAGTAGTTCGCCAGTTAATAGTTTG
CGCAACGTTGTTGCCATTGCTGCAGGCATCGTGGTGTCACGCTCGTCGTTTGGTATGGCTTCATTCAGCT
CCGGTTCCCAACGATCAAGGCGAGTTACATGATCCCCCATGTTGTGCAAAAAAGCGGTTAGCTCCTTCGG
TCCTCCGATCGTTGTCAGAAGTAAGTTGGCCGCAGTGTTATCACTCATGGTTATGGCAGCACTGCATAAT
TCTCTTACTGTCATGCCATCCGTAAGATGCTTTTCTGTGACTGGTGAGTACTCAACCAAGTCATTCTGAG
AATAGTGTATGCGGCGACCGAGTTGCTCTTGCCCGGCGTCAACACGGGATAATACCGCGCCACATAGCAG
AACTTTAAAAGTGCTCATCATTGGAAAACGTTCTTCGGGGCGAAAACTCTCAAGGATCTTACCGCTGTTG
AGATCCAGTTCGATGTAACCCACTCGTGCACCCAACTGATCTTCAGCATCTTTTACTTTCACCAGCGTTT
CTGGGTGAGCAAAAACAGGAAGGCAAAATGCCGCAAAAAAGGGAATAAGGGCGACACGGAAATGTTGAAT
ACTCATACTCTTCCTTTTTCAATATTATTGAAGCATTTATCAGGGTTATTGTCTCATGAGCGGATACATA
TTTGAATGTATTTAGAAAAATAAACAAATAGGGGTTCCGCGCACATTTCCCCGAAAAGTGCCACCTGACG
TCTAAGAAACCATTATTATCATGACATTAACCTATAAAAATAGGCGTATCACGAGGCCCTTTCGT
